>Addgene plasmid #24355 | pUASTattB-mtdT-3XHA | depositor full sequence | sequence record 11387 | Author sequence
CTG
[124 nt withheld, positions 4-127]
C
[91 nt withheld, positions 129-219]
A
[49 nt withheld, positions 221-269]
CCTTTGACGTTGGAGTCCACGTTCTTT
[37 nt withheld, positions 297-333]
ACCCTATCTCGGTCTATTCTTTTGATTTATAAGGGATTTTGCCGATTTCGGCCTATTGGTTAAAAAATGA
GCTGATTTAACAAAAATTTAACGCGAATTTTAACAAAATATTAACGCTTACAATTTCCATTCGCCATTCA
GGCTGCGCAACTGTTGGGAAGGGCGATCGGTGCGGGCCTCTTCGCTATTACGCCAGCTGGCGAAAGGGGG
ATGTGCTGCAAGGCGATTAAGTTGGGTAACGCCAGGGTTTTCCCAGTCACGACGTTGTAAAACGACGGCC
AGTGAATTGTAATACGACTCACTATAGGGCGAATTGGGTACGTACCGGGCCCCTAGTATGTATGTAAGTT
AATAAAACCCATTTTTGCGGAAAGTAGATAAAAAAAACATTTTTTTTTTTTACTGCACTGGATATCATTG
AACTTATCTGATCAGTTTTAAATTTACTTCGATCCAAGGGTATTTGATGTACCAGGTTCTTTCGATTACC
TCTCACTCAAAATGACATTCCACTCAAAGTCAGCGCTGTTTGCCTCCTTCTCTGTCCACAGAAATATCGC
CGTCTCTTTCGCCGCTGCGTCCGCTATCTCTTTCGCCACCGTTTGTAGCGTTACGTAGCGTCAATGTCCG
CCTTCAGTTGCATTTTGTCAGCGGTTTCGTGACGAAGCTCCAAGCGGTTTACGCCATCAATTAAACACAA
AGTGCTGTGCCAAAACTCCTCTCGCTTCTTATTTTTGTTTGTTTTTTGAGTGATTGGGGTGGTGATTGGT
TTTGGGTGGGTAAGCAGGGGAAAGTGTGAAAAATCCCGGCAATGGGCCAAGAGGATCAGGAGCTATTAAT
TCGCGGAGGCAGCAAACACCCATCTGCCGAGCATCTGAACAATGTGAGTAGTACATGTGCATACATCTTA
AGTTCACTTGATCTATAGGAACTGCGATTGCAACATCAAATTGTCTGCGGCGTGAGAACTGCGACCCACA
AAAATCCCAAACCGCAATTGCACAAACAAATAGTGACACGAAACAGATTATTCTGGTAGCTGTTCTCGCT
ATATAAGACAATTTTTGAGATCATATCATGATCAAGACATCTAAAGGCATTCATTTTCGACTATATTCTT
TTTTACAAAAAATATAACAACCAGATATTTTAAGCTGATCCTAGATGCACAAAAAATAAATAAAAGTATA
AACCTACTTCGTAGGATACTTCGGGGTACTTTTTGTTCGGGGTTAGATGAGCATAACGCTTGTAGTTGAT
ATTTGAGATCCCCTATCATTGCAGGGTGACAGCGGAGCGGCTTCGCAGAGCTGCATTAACCAGGGCTTCG
GGCAGGCCAAAAACTACGGCACGCTCCGGCCACCCAGTCCGCCGGAGGACTCCGGTTCAGGGAGCGGCCA
ACTAGCCGAGAACCTCACCTATGCCTGGCACAATATGGACATCTTTGGGGCGGTCAATCAGCCGGGCTCC
GGATGGCGGCAGCTGGTCAACCGGACACGCGGACTATTCTGCAACGAGCGACACATACCGGCGCCCAGGA
AACATTTGCTCAAGAACGGTGAGTTTCTATTCGCAGTCGGCTGATCTGTGTGAAATCTTAATAAAGGGTC
CAATTACCAATTTGAAACTCAGTTTGCGGCGTGGCCTATCCGGGCGAACTTTTGGCCGTGATGGGCAGTT
CCGGTGCCGGAAAGACGACCCTGCTGAATGCCCTTGCCTTTCGATCGCCGCAGGGCATCCAAGTATCGCC
ATCCGGGATGCGACTGCTCAATGGCCAACCTGTGGACGCCAAGGAGATGCAGGCCAGGTGCGCCTATGTC
CAGCAGGATGACCTCTTTATCGGCTCCCTAACGGCCAGGGAACACCTGATTTTCCAGGCCATGGTGCGGA
TGCCACGACATCTGACCTATCGGCAGCGAGTGGCCCGCGTGGATCAGGTGATCCAGGAGCTTTCGCTCAG
CAAATGTCAGCACACGATCATCGGTGTGCCCGGCAGGGTGAAAGGTCTGTCCGGCGGAGAAAGGAAGCGT
CTGGCATTCGCCTCCGAGGCACTAACCGATCCGCCGCTTCTGATCTGCGATGAGCCCACCTCCGGACTGG
ACTCATTTACCGCCCACAGCGTCGTCCAGGTGCTGAAGAAGCTGTCGCAGAAGGGCAAGACCGTCATCCT
GACCATTCATCAGCCGTCTTCCGAGCTGTTTGAGCTCTTTGACAAGATCCTTCTGATGGCCGAGGGCAGG
GTAGCTTTCTTGGGCACTCCCAGCGAAGCCGTCGACTTCTTTTCCTAGTGAGTTCGATGTGTTTATTAAG
GGTATCTAGCATTACATTACATCTCAACTCCTATCCAGCGTGGGTGCCCAGTGTCCTACCAACTACAATC
CGGCGGACTTTTACGTACAGGTGTTGGCCGTTGTGCCCGGACGGGAGATCGAGTCCCGTGATCGGATCGC
CAAGATATGCGACAATTTTGCTATTAGCAAAGTAGCCCGGGATATGGAGCAGTTGTTGGCCACCAAAAAT
TTGGAGAAGCCACTGGAGCAGCCGGAGAATGGGTACACCTACAAGGCCACCTGGTTCATGCAGTTCCGGG
CGGTCCTGTGGCGATCCTGGCTGTCGGTGCTCAAGGAACCACTCCTCGTAAAAGTGCGACTTATTCAGAC
AACGGTGAGTGGTTCCAGTGGAAACAAATGATATAACGCTTACAATTCTTGGAAACAAATTCGCTAGATT
TTAGTTAGAATTGCCTGATTCCACACCCTTCTTAGTTTTTTTCAATGAGATGTATAGTTTATAGTTTTGC
AGAAAATAAATAAATTTCATTTAACTCGCGAACATGTTGAAGATATGAATATTAATGAGATGCGAGTAAC
ATTTTAATTTGCAGATGGTTGCCATCTTGATTGGCCTCATCTTTTTGGGCCAACAACTCACGCAAGTGGG
CGTGATGAATATCAACGGAGCCATCTTCCTCTTCCTGACCAACATGACCTTTCAAAACGTCTTTGCCACG
ATAAATGTAAGTCTTGTTTAGAATACATTTGCATATTAATAATTTACTAACTTTCTAATGAATCGATTCG
ATTTAGGTGTTCACCTCAGAGCTGCCAGTTTTTATGAGGGAGGCCCGAAGTCGACTTTATCGCTGTGACA
CATACTTTCTGGGCAAAACGATTGCCGAATTACCGCTTTTTCTCACAGTGCCACTGGTCTTCACGGCGAT
TGCCTATCCGATGATCGGACTGCGGGCCGGAGTGCTGCACTTCTTCAACTGCCTGGCGCTGGTCACTCTG
GTGGCCAATGTGTCAACGTCCTTCGGATATCTAATATCCTGCGCCAGCTCCTCGACCTCGATGGCGCTGT
CTGTGGGTCCGCCGGTTATCATACCATTCCTGCTCTTTGGCGGCTTCTTCTTGAACTCGGGCTCGGTGCC
AGTATACCTCAAATGGTTGTCGTACCTCTCATGGTTCCGTTACGCCAACGAGGGTCTGCTGATTAACCAA
TGGGCGGACGTGGAGCCGGGCGAAATTAGCTGCACATCGTCGAACACCACGTGCCCCAGTTCGGGCAAGG
TCATCCTGGAGACGCTTAACTTCTCCGCCGCCGATCTGCCGCTGGACTACGTGGGTCTGGCCATTCTCAT
CGTGAGCTTCCGGGTGCTCGCATATCTGGCTCTAAGACTTCGGGCCCGACGCAAGGAGTAGCCGACATAT
ATCCGAAATAACTGCTTGTTTTTTTTTTTTACCATTATTACCATCGTGTTTACTGTTTATTGCCCCCTCA
AAAAGCTAATGTAATTATATTTGTGCCAATAAAAACAAGATATGACCTATAGAATACAAGTATTTCCCCT
TCGAACATCCCCACAAGTAGACTTTGGATTTGTCTTCTAACCAAAAGACTTACACACCTGCATACCTTAC
ATCAAAAACTCGTTTATCGCTACATAAAACACCGGGATATATTTTTTATATACATACTTTTCAAATCGCG
CGCCCTCTTCATAATTCACCTCCACCACACCACGTTTCGTAGTTGCTCTTTCGCTGTCTCCCACCCGCTC
TCCGCAACACATTCACCTTTTGTTCGACGACCTTGGAGCGACTGTCGTTAGTTCCGCGCGATTCGGTTCG
CTCAAATGGTTCCGAGTGGTTCATTTCGTCTCAATAGAAATTAGTAATAAATATTTGTATGTACAATTTA
TTTGCTCCAATATATTTGTATATATTTCCCTCACAGCTATATTTATTCTAATTTAATATTATGACTTTTT
AAGGTAATTTTTTGTGACCTGTTCGGAGTGATTAGCGTTACAATTTGAACTGAAAGTGACATCCAGTGTT
TGTTCCTTGTGTAGATGCATCTCAAAAAAATGGTGGGCATAATAGTGTTGTTTATATATATCAAAAATAA
CAACTATAATAATAAGAATACATTTAATTTAGAAAATGCTTGGATTTCACTGGAACTAGGCTAGCATAAC
TTCGTATAATGTATGCTATACGAAGTTATGCTAGCGGATCCAAGCTTGCATGCCTGCAGGTCGGAGTACT
GTCCTCCGAGCGGAGTACTGTCCTCCGAGCGGAGTACTGTCCTCCGAGCGGAGTACTGTCCTCCGAGCGG
AGTACTGTCCTCCGAGCGGAGACTCTAGCGAGCGCCGGAGTATAAATAGAGGCGCTTCGTCTACGGAGCG
ACAATTCAATTCAAACAAGCAAAGTGAACACGTCGCTAAGCGAAAGCTAAGCAAATAAACAAGCGCAGCT
GAACAAGCTAAACAATCTGCAGTAAAGTGCAAGTTAAAGTGAATCAATTAAAAGTAACCAGCAACCAAGT
AAATCAACTGCAACTACTGAAATCTGCCAAGAAGTAATTATTGAATACAAGAAGAGAACTCTGAATAGGG
AATTGGGAATTCGTTAACAGATCCATGGGTTGCTGTTTCTCCAAGACCATGGTGAGCAAGGGAGAGGAGG
TCATCAAAGAGTTCATGCGCTTCAAGGTGCGCATGGAGGGCTCCATGAACGGCCACGAGTTCGAGATCGA
GGGCGAGGGCGAGGGCCGCCCCTACGAGGGCACCCAGACCGCCAAGCTGAAGGTGACCAAGGGCGGCCCC
CTGCCCTTCGCCTGGGACATCCTGTCCCCCCAGTTCATGTACGGCTCCAAGGCGTACGTGAAGCACCCCG
CCGACATCCCCGATTACAAGAAGCTGTCCTTCCCCGAGGGCTTCAAGTGGGAGCGCGTGATGAACTTCGA
GGACGGCGGTCTGGTGACCGTGACCCAGGACTCCTCCCTGCAGGACGGCACGCTGATCTACAAGGTGAAG
ATGCGCGGCACCAACTTCCCCCCCGACGGCCCCGTAATGCAGAAGAAGACCATGGGCTGGGAGGCCTCCA
CCGAGCGCCTGTACCCCCGCGACGGCGTGCTGAAGGGCGAGATCCACCAGGCCCTGAAGCTGAAGGACGG
CGGCCACTACCTGGTGGAGTTCAAGACCATCTACATGGCCAAGAAGCCCGTGCAACTGCCCGGCTACTAC
TACGTGGACACCAAGCTGGACATCACCTCCCACAACGAGGACTACACCATCGTGGAACAGTACGAGCGCT
CCGAGGGCCGCCACCACCTGTTCCTGGGGCATGGCACCGGCAGCACCGGCAGCGGCAGCTCCGGCACCGC
CTCCTCCGAGGACAACAACATGGCCGTCATCAAAGAGTTCATGCGCTTCAAGGTGCGCATGGAGGGCTCC
ATGAACGGCCACGAGTTCGAGATCGAGGGCGAGGGCGAGGGCCGCCCCTACGAGGGCACCCAGACCGCCA
AGCTGAAGGTGACCAAGGGCGGCCCCCTGCCCTTCGCCTGGGACATCCTGTCCCCCCAGTTCATGTACGG
CTCCAAGGCGTACGTGAAGCACCCCGCCGACATCCCCGATTACAAGAAGCTGTCCTTCCCCGAGGGCTTC
AAGTGGGAGCGCGTGATGAACTTCGAGGACGGCGGTCTGGTGACCGTGACCCAGGACTCCTCCCTGCAGG
ACGGCACGCTGATCTACAAGGTGAAGATGCGCGGCACCAACTTCCCCCCCGACGGCCCCGTAATGCAGAA
GAAGACCATGGGCTGGGAGGCCTCCACCGAGCGCCTGTACCCCCGCGACGGCGTGCTGAAGGGCGAGATC
CACCAGGCCCTGAAGCTGAAGGACGGCGGCCGCTACCTGGTGGAGTTCAAGACCATCTACATGGCCAAGA
AGCCCGTGCAACTGCCCGGCTACTACTACGTGGACACCAAGCTGGACATCACCTCCCACAACGAGGACTA
CACCATCGTGGAACAGTACGAGCGCTCCGAGGGCCGCCACCACCTGTTCCTGTACGGCATGGACGAGCTG
TACAAGTACCCATACGATGTTCCTGACTATGCGGGCTATCCCTATGACGTCCCGGACTATGCAGGATCCT
ATCCATATGACGTTCCAGATTACGCTTAAGAATTCGATATCAAGCTTATCGATACCGTCGACCTCGAGGG
TACCTCTAGAGGATCTTTGTGAAGGAACCTTACTTCTGTGGTGTGACATAATTGGACAAACTACCTACAG
AGATTTAAAGCTCTAAGGTAAATATAAAATTTTTAAGTGTATAATGTGTTAAACTACTGATTCTAATTGT
TTGTGTATTTTAGATTCCAACCTATGGAACTGATGAATGGGAGCAGTGGTGGAATGCCTTTAATGAGGAA
AACCTGTTTTGCTCAGAAGAAATGCCATCTAGTGATGATGAGGCTACTGCTGACTCTCAACATTCTACTC
CTCCAAAAAAGAAGAGAAAGGTAGAAGACCCCAAGGACTTTCCTTCAGAATTGCTAAGTTTTTTGAGTCA
TGCTGTGTTTAGTAATAGAACTCTTGCTTGCTTTGCTATTTACACCACAAAGGAAAAAGCTGCACTGCTA
TACAAGAAAATTATGGAAAAATATTTGATGTATAGTGCCTTGACTAGAGATCATAATCAGCCATACCACA
TTTGTAGAGGTTTTACTTGCTTTAAAAAACCTCCCACACCTCCCCCTGAACCTGAAACATAAAATGAATG
CAATTGTTGTTGTTAACTTGTTTATTGCAGCTTATAATGGTTACAAATAAAGCAATAGCATCACAAATTT
CACAAATAAAGCATTTTTTTCACTGCATTCTAGTTGTGGTTTGTCCAAACTCATCAATGTATCTTATCAT
GTCTGGATCCACTAGTGTCGACGATGTAGGTCACGGTCTCGAAGCCGCGGTGCGGGTGCCAGGGCGTGCC
CTTGGGCTCCCCGGGCGCGTACTCCACCTCACCCATCTGGTCCATCATGATGAACGGGTCGAGGTGGCGG
TAGTTGATCCCGGCGAACGCGCGGCGCACCGGGAAGCCCTCGCCCTCGAAACCGCTGGGCGCGGTGGTCA
CGGTGAGCACGGGACGTGCGACGGCGTCGGCGGGTGCGGATACGCGGGGCAGCGTCAGCGGGTTCTCGAC
GGTCACGGCGGGCATGTCGACACTAGTTCTAGCCAGCTTTTGTTCCCTTTAGTGAGGGTTAATTTCGAGC
TTGGCGTAATCATGGTCATAGCTGTTTCCTGTGTGAAATTGTTATCCGCTCACAATTCCACACAACATAC
GAGCCGGAAGCATAAAGTGTAAAGCCTGGGGTGCCTAATGAGTGAGCTAACTCACATTAATTGCGTTGCG
CTCACTGCCCGCTTTCCAGTCGGGAAACCTGTCGTGCCAGCTGCATTAATGAATCGGCCAACGCGCGGGG
AGAGGCGGTTTGCGTATTGGGCGCTCTTCCGCTTCCTCGCTCACTGACTCGCTGCGCTCGGTCGTTCGGC
TGCGGCGAGCGGTATCAGCTCACTCAAAGGCGGTAATACGGTTATCCACAGAATCAGGGGATAACGCAGG
AAAGAACATGTGAGCAAAAGGCCAGCAAAAGGCCAGGAACCGTAAAAAGGCCGCGTTGCTGGCGTTTTTC
CATAGGCTCCGCCCCCCTGACGAGCATCACAAAAATCGACGCTCAAGTCAGAGGTGGCGAAACCCGACAG
GACTATAAAGATACCAGGCGTTTCCCCCTGGAAGCTCCCTCGTGCGCTCTCCTGTTCCGACCCTGCCGCT
TACCGGATACCTGTCCGCCTTTCTCCCTTCGGGAAGCGTGGCGCTTTCTCATAGCTCACGCTGTAGGTAT
CTCAGTTCGGTGTAGGTCGTTCGCTCCAAGCTGGGCTGTGTGCACGAACCCCCCGTTCAGCCCGACCGCT
GCGCCTTATCCGGTAACTATCGTCTTGAGTCCAACCCGGTAAGACACGACTTATCGCCACTGGCAGCAGC
CACTGGTAACAGGATTAGCAGAGCGAGGTATGTAGGCGGTGCTACAGAGTTCTTGAAGTGGTGGCCTAAC
TACGGCTACACTAGAAGGACAGTATTTGGTATCTGCGCTCTGCTGAAGCCAGTTACCTTCGGAAAAAGAG
TTGGTAGCTCTTGATCCGGCAAACAAACCACCGCTGGTAGCGGTGGTTTTTTTGTTTGCAAGCAGCAGAT
TACGCGCAGAAAAAAAGGATCTCAAGAAGATCCTTTGATCTTTTCTACGGGGTCTGACGCTCAGTGGAAC
GAAAACTCACGTTAAGGGATTTTGGTCATGAGATTATCAAAAAGGATCTTCACCTAGATCCTTTTAAATT
AAAAATGAAGTTTTAAATCAATCTAAAGTATATATGAGTAAACTTGGTCTGACAGTTACCAATGCTTAAT
CAGTGAGGCACCTATCTCAGCGATCTGTCTATTTCGTTCATCCATAGTTGCCTGACTCCCCGTCGTGTAG
ATAACTACGATACGGGAGGGCTTACCATCTGGCCCCAGTGCTGCAATGATACCGCGAGACCCACGCTCAC
CGGCTCCAGATTTATCAGCAATAAACCAGCCAGCCGGAAGGGCCGAGCGCAGAAGTGGTCCTGCAACTTT
ATCCGCCTCCATCCAGTCTATTAATTGTTGCCGGGAAGCTAGAGTAAGTAGTTCGCCAGTTAATAGTTTG
CGCAACGTTGTTGCCATTGCTACAGGCATCGTGGTGTCACGCTCGTCGTTTGGTATGGCTTCATTCAGCT
CCGGTTCCCAACGATCAAGGCGAGTTACATGATCCCCCATGTTGTGCAAAAAAGCGGTTAGCTCCTTCGG
TCCTCCGATCGTTGTCAGAAGTAAGTTGGCCGCAGTGTTATCACTCATGGTTATGGCAGCACTGCATAAT
TCTCTTACTGTCATGCCATCCGTAAGATGCTTTTCTGTGACTGGTGAGTACTCAACCAAGTCATTCTGAG
AATAGTGTATGCGGCGACCGAGTTGCTCTTGCCCGGCGTCAATACGGGATAATACCGCGCCACATAGCAG
AACTTTAAAAGTGCTCATCATTGGAAAACGTTCTTCGGGGCGAAAACTCTCAAGGATCTTACCGCTGTTG
AGATCCAGTTCGATGTAACCCACTCGTGCACCCAACTGATCTTCAGCATCTTTTACTTTCACCAGCGTTT
CTGGGTGAGCAAAAACAGGAAGGCAAAATGCCGCAAAAAAGGGAATAAGGGCGACACGGAAATGTTGAAT
ACTCATACTCTTCCTTTTTCAATATTATTGAAGCATTTATCAGGGTTATTGTCTCATGAGCGGATACATA
TTTGAATGTATTTAGAAAAATAAACAAATAGGGGTTCCGCGCACATTTCCCCGAAAAGTGCCAC
Features (pLannotate 1.2.2; 26 found; start..end, strand, type, name):
      4..432     +  rep_origin     f1 ori (sequence partly withheld): f1 bacteriophage origin of replication; arrow indicates direction of (+) strand synthesis
    463..620     -  CDS            lacZα (fragment): LacZα fragment of β-galactosidase; lacZ fragment
    623..641     +  promoter       T7 promoter: promoter for bacteriophage T7 RNA polymerase
    666..4802    +  gene           mini-white: white; This modified version of the white gene lacks part of the first intron.
   4809..4842    -  protein_bind   loxP: Cre-mediated recombination occurs in the 8-bp core sequence (GCATACAT). Cre recombinase
   4855..4876    -  misc_feature   MCS (fragment): pUC18/19 multiple cloning site
   4875..4969    +  protein_bind   5X UAS: five tandem copies of the "ScaI site" 17-mer CGGAGTACTGTCCTCCG, an upstream activating sequence (UAS) that efficiently binds yeast Gal4 (Webster et al., 1988; Pfeiffer et al., 2010) GAL4
   4988..5226    +  promoter       hsp70 promoter: Drosophila melanogaster hsp70Bb promoter
   5282..6711    +  CDS            tdTomato (fragment): tandem dimeric (pseudo-monomeric) derivative of DsRed (Shaner et al., 2004) mammalian codon-optimized
   6710..6799    +  CDS            3xHA: three tandem HA epitope tags
   6803..6843    +  misc_feature   MCS (fragment): pBluescript multiple cloning site
   6855..6929    +  CDS            small t antigen (fragment): SV40 (simian virus 40) small t antigen
   6931..6996    +  intron         small t intron: SV40 (simian virus 40) small t antigen intron
   7126..7146    +  CDS            SV40 NLS: nuclear localization signal of SV40 (simian virus 40) large T antigen
   7153..7287    +  CDS            LT_POVHA (fragment): Protein inferred from homology: Swiss-Prot protein existence level 3. Isoform large T antigen is a key early protein essential for both driving viral replication and inducing cellular transformation. Plays a role in viral genome replication by driving entry of quiescent cells into the cell cycle and by autoregulating the synthesis of viral early mRNA. Displays highly oncogenic activities by corrupting the host cellular checkpoint mechanisms that guard cell division and the transcription, replication, and repair of DNA. Participates in the modulation of cellular gene expression preceeding viral
   7312..7395    +  CDS            large T antigen (fragment): large T antigen from SV40 (simian virus 40)
   7418..7552    +  polyA_signal   SV40 poly(A) signal: SV40 polyadenylation signal
   7581..7650    +  protein_bind   attB: attB site for the φC31 integrase (Groth et al., 2000) phage φC31 integrase
   7869..7887    -  promoter       T3 promoter: promoter for bacteriophage T3 RNA polymerase
   7932..7948    -  protein_bind   lac operator: The lac repressor binds to the lac operator to inhibit transcription in E. coli. This inhibition can be relieved by adding lactose or isopropyl-β-D-thiogalactopyranoside (IPTG). lac repressor encoded by lacI
   7956..7986    -  promoter       lac promoter: promoter for the E. coli lac operon
   8001..8022    -  protein_bind   CAP binding site: CAP binding activates transcription in the presence of cAMP. E. coli catabolite activator protein
   8035..8127    -  CDS            lacI (fragment): lac repressor; lacI; The lac repressor binds to the lac operator to inhibit transcription in E. coli. This inhibition can be relieved by adding lactose or isopropyl-β-D-thiogalactopyranoside (IPTG).
   8310..8898    -  rep_origin     ori: high-copy-number ColE1/pMB1/pBR322/pUC origin of replication
   9069..9929    -  CDS            AmpR: β-lactamase; bla; confers resistance to ampicillin, carbenicillin, and related antibiotics
   9930..10034   -  promoter       AmpR promoter: bla
