[The description below was written by a language model from this plasmid's Addgene catalogue record and pLannotate feature annotations shown in this document.]
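Description:
pUASTattB-mtdT-3XHA is a Drosophila transgenesis and insect expression plasmid that places a membrane-targeted red fluorescent reporter under GAL4/UAS control. The catalogue backbone field reads "pQuastattB", but the construct name, the depositor's cloning notes and the annotated 5X UAS element all indicate the GAL4-responsive pUASTattB vector. In E. coli it is maintained by a high-copy ColE1/pUC-type origin and selected with ampicillin (AmpR); an f1 origin and remnants of a lacZα/lac promoter cloning region flanked by T7 and T3 promoters are also present. For fly work, a φC31 attB site allows integrase-mediated insertion into genomic attP landing sites, and the mini-white gene serves as the eye-colour marker for identifying transformants. A single loxP site lies between mini-white and the expression cassette.

The expression cassette consists of five tandem GAL4 binding sites and the Drosophila hsp70 basal promoter driving mtdT-3xHA, followed by the SV40 small t intron and SV40 polyadenylation signal; the large T and NLS fragments annotated there are simply part of this SV40 3′ region. The reporter is tdTomato carrying a short N-terminal tag of eight amino acids that directs myristoylation and palmitoylation, fused at its C terminus to three HA epitopes for antibody detection. It was moved as a BamHI–XhoI fragment from an intermediate vector.

According to the depositor, the reporter labels dendrites, axons and imaginal disc tissue about as well as mCD8-GFP. It outlines neuronal cell bodies less clearly because the signal is concentrated at the plasma membrane rather than on intracellular membranes. It was generated alongside work on the Q binary expression system.
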