Addgene plasmid #24355: pUASTattB-mtdT-3XHA
Depositing lab: Liqun Luo. Depositing organization: Stanford University. Publication: The Q system: a repressible binary system for transgene expression, lineage tracing, and mosaic analysis. Potter CJ, Tasic B, Russler EV, Liang L, Luo L. Cell. 2010 Apr 30. 141(3):536-48. 10.1016/j.cell.2010.02.025 PubMed 20434990.
Backbone
  Vector backbone: pQuastattB
  Backbone manufacturer: Bischof et al., 2007
  Backbone size w/o insert (bp): 8000
  Vector type: Insect Expression
Growth in bacteria
  Bacterial resistance: Ampicillin, 100 μg/mL
  Growth temperature: 37°C
  Growth strain: DH5alpha
  Copy number: High Copy
Gene/Insert
  Gene/Insert name: mtDT-3XHA
  Insert size (bp): 2000
  Tag / fusion protein: mtdT (C terminal on backbone); 3XHA (C terminal on backbone)
  Cloning method: Restriction Enzyme; 5′ cloning site BamHI (unknown if destroyed); 3′ cloning site XhoI (unknown if destroyed)
  Sequencing primers: 5′ T7; 3′ HA-R
Terms and licenses: Academic/Nonprofit Terms; Industry Terms: Not Available to Industry
Depositor comments: The N-terminal membrane tag on tdTomato contains 8 amino acids that direct myristoylation and palmitoylation (Muzumdar et al., 2007). 3 copies of the HA tag were PCR amplified from pTHW (Drosophila Genomics Resource Center) and included a 5’ BsrGI restriction site and a 3’ EcoRI restriction site preceded by the TAA stop codon (5’ oligo:TTATGTACAAGTACCCATACGATGTTCCTGACTATGC; 3’ oligo: TAAGAATTCTTAAGCGTAATCTGGAACGTCATATGGATAGG). pSN20-mtdT (Muzumdar et al., 2007) was digested with BsrGI and EcoRI and the HA PCR fragment was ligated into this vector to generate pSN20-mtdT-3xHA. This vector was then digested with XhoI and partially digested with BamHI and cloned into pUASTattB (Bischof et al., 2007) to generate pUASTattB-mtdT-3xHA. The mtdT-3xHA reporter in vivo is as good as mCD8-GFP in labeling dendritic and axonal processes, or in labeling imaginal disc tissues. However, it does not label neuronal cell bodies as well as mCD8-GFP as most of the mtdT-3xHA signal is localized to the plasma membrane surface whereas mCD8-GFP, which also localizes to intracellular membranes, allows for the cell soma to be better visualized.
How to cite: pUASTattB-mtdT-3XHA was a gift from Liqun Luo (Addgene plasmid # 24355 ; http://n2t.net/addgene:24355 ; RRID:Addgene_24355)
