>Addgene plasmid #24355 | pUASTattB-mtdT-3XHA | addgene partial sequence | sequence record 30110 | 24355 with tdTomato-Rev 5'-tctttgatgacggccatgt
GACTCCGCTGCCGGTGCTGCCGGTGCCATGCCCCAGGAACAGGTGGTGGCGGCCCTCGGAGCGCTCGTAC
TGTTCCACGATGGTGTAGTCCTCGTTGTGGGAGGTGATGTCCAGCTTGGTGTCCACGTAGTAGTAGCCGG
GCAGTTGCACGGGCTTCTTGGCCATGTAGATGGTCTTGAACTCCACCAGGTAGTGGCCGCCGTCCTTCAG
CTTCAGGGCCTGGTGGATCTCGCCCTTCAGCACGCCGTCGCGGGGGTACAGGCGCTCGGTGGAGGCCTCC
CAGCCCATGGTCTTCTTCTGCATTACGGGGCCGTCGGGGGGGAAGTTGGTGCCGCGCATCTTCACCTTGT
AGATCAGCGTGCCGTCCTGCAGGGAGGAGTCCTGGGTCACGGTCACCAGACCGCCGTCCTCGAAGTTCAT
CACGCGCTCCCACTTGAAGCCCTCGGGGAAGGACAGCTTCTTGTAATCGGGGATGTCGGCGGGGTGCTTC
ACGTACGCCTTGGAGCCGTACATGAACTGGGGGGACAGGATGTCCCAGGCGAAGGGCAGGGGGCCGCCCT
TGGTCACCTTCAGCTTGGCGGTCTGGGTGCCCTCGTAGGGGCGGCCCTCGCCCTCGCCCTCGATCTCGAA
CTCGTGGCCGTTCATGGAGCCCTCCATGCGCACCTTGAAGCGCATGAACTCTTTGATGACCTCCTCGCCC
TTGCTCACCATGGTCTTGGAGAAACAGCAACCCATGGATCTGTTAACGAATTCCCAATTCCCTATTCAGA
GTTCTCTTCTTGTATTCAATAATTACTTCTTGGCAGATTTCAGTAGTTGCAGTTGATTTACTTGGTTGCT
GGTTACTTTTAATTGATTCACTTTAACTT
