>Addgene plasmid #24355 | pUASTattB-mtdT-3XHA | addgene partial sequence | sequence record 30111 | 24355 with pBluescript-KS (TCGAGGTCGACGGTATC)
ATCTAGCGTATCTGGACGTCATATGGATAGGATCCTGCATAGTCCGGGACGTCATAGGGATAGCCCGCAT
AGTCAGGAACATCGTATGGGTACTTGTACAGCTCGTCCATGCCGTACAGGAACAGGTGGTGGCGGCCCTC
GGAGCGCTCGTACTGTTCCACGATGGTGTAGTCCTCGTTGTGGGAGGTGATGTCCAGCTTGGTGTCCACG
TAGTAGTAGCCGGGCAGTTGCACGGGCTTCTTGGCCATGTAGATGGTCTTGAACTCCACCAGGTAGCGGC
CGCCGTCCTTCAGCTTCAGGGCCTGGTGGATCTCGCCCTTCAGCACGCCGTCGCGGGGGTACAGGCGCTC
GGTGGAGGCCTCCCAGCCCATGGTCTTCTTCTGCATTACGGGGCCGTCGGGGGGGAAGTTGGTGCCGCGC
ATCTTCACCTTGTAGATCAGCGTGCCGTCCTGCAGGGAGGAGTCCTGGGTCACGGTCACCAGACCGCCGT
CCTCGAAGTTCATCACGCGCTCCCACTTGAAGCCCTCGGGGAAGGACAGCTTCTTGTAATCGGGGATGTC
GGCGGGGTGCTTCACGTACGCCTTGGAGCCGTACATGAACTGGGGGGACAGGATGTCCCAGGCGAA
