>Addgene plasmid #24355 | pUASTattB-mtdT-3XHA | addgene partial sequence | sequence record 30112 | 24355 with SV40pA-R
GTTAACAACAACAATTGCATTCATTTTATGTTTCAGGTTCAGGGGGAGGTGTGGGAGGTTTTTTAAAGCA
AGTAAAACCTCTACAAATGTGGTATGGCTGATTATGATCTCTAGTCAAGGCACTATACATCAAATATTTT
TCCATAATTTTCTTGTATAGCAGTGCAGCTTTTTCCTTTGTGGTGTAAATAGCAAAGCAAGCAAGAGTTC
TATTACTAAACACAGCATGACTCAAAAAACTTAGCAATTCTGAAGGAAAGTCCTTGGGGTCTTCTACCTT
TCTCTTCTTTTTTGGAGGAGTAGAATGTTGAGAGTCAGCAGTAGCCTCATCATCACTAGATGGCATTTCT
TCTGAGCAAAACAGGTTTTCCTCATTAAAGGCATTCCACCACTGCTCCCATTCATCAGTTCCATAGGTTG
GAATCTAAAATACACAAACAATTAGAATCAGTAGTTTAACACATTATACACTTAAAAATTTTATATTTAC
CTTAGAGCTTTAAATCTCTGTAGGTAGTTTGTCCAATTATGTCACACCACAGAAGTAAGGTTCCTTCACA
AAGATCCTCTAGAGGTACCCTCGAGGTCGACGGTATCGATAAGCTTGATATCGAATTCTTAAGCGTAATC
TGGAACGTCATATGGATAGGATCCTGCATA
